Addgene plasmid #41254: TAL3080
Depositing lab: Keith Joung. Depositing organization: Massachusetts General Hospital. Publication: Targeted gene disruption in somatic zebrafish cells using engineered TALENs. Sander JD, Cade L, Khayter C, Reyon D, Peterson RT, Joung JK, Yeh JR. Nat Biotechnol. 2011 Aug 5;29(8):697-8. doi: 10.1038/nbt.1934. PubMed 21822241.
Backbone
  Vector backbone: JDS71
  Backbone manufacturer: Addgene plasmid #32287
  Backbone size w/o insert (bp): 6447
  Vector type: Mammalian Expression ; T7
Growth in bacteria
  Bacterial resistance: Ampicillin, 100 μg/mL
  Growth temperature: 37°C
  Growth strain: XL1 Blue
  Copy number: High Copy
Gene/Insert
  Gene/Insert name: ZebrafishCommunity-gata2b-Left (alt name: gata2b)
  Species: D. rerio (zebrafish)
  Insert size (bp): 1640
  Entrez Gene: gata2b (a.k.a. zgc:91840)
  Promoter: CMV
  Tag / fusion protein: 3X Flag (N terminal on backbone); WT FOKI (C terminal on backbone)
  Cloning method: Restriction Enzyme; 5′ cloning site N/A (destroyed during cloning); 3′ cloning site N/A (destroyed during cloning)
  Sequencing primers: 5′ CMV-F; 3′ BGH-rev
Terms and licenses: Academic/Nonprofit Terms; Industry Terms: Not Available to Industry
Depositor comments: Target binding site: TCAATGTGTCGACCTCAC It is strongly recommended that users perform a diagnostic digest to verify this plasmid prior to use. For example, a double digest of the plasmid with BamHI and KpnI should result in two bands at 2.3kb and 5.8kb.
How to cite: TAL3080 was a gift from Keith Joung (Addgene plasmid # 41254 ; http://n2t.net/addgene:41254 ; RRID:Addgene_41254)
