[The description below was written by a language model from this plasmid's Addgene catalogue record.]
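Description:
TAL3080 is a TALEN expression plasmid encoding the "left" half of a nuclease pair designed against the zebrafish (D. rerio) gata2b gene. It is built on the JDS71 backbone (about 6.4 kb without insert), a vector classified for mammalian expression and T7 use. A roughly 1.6 kb insert was placed in it by restriction cloning, with both cloning sites destroyed in the process. Although the insert is catalogued under the gata2b name, it is not the gata2b coding sequence. It is an engineered TAL effector repeat array built to recognise a specific 18-nucleotide binding site within that gene. The plasmid is maintained in E. coli at high copy number under ampicillin selection. The record does not name the origin of replication, and no feature table is provided.

The backbone supplies the flanking parts of the fusion protein: an N-terminal 3X FLAG epitope tag for detection and a C-terminal wild-type FokI cleavage domain. Expression is driven by the CMV promoter. The T7 designation indicates a T7 promoter that allows in vitro transcription of mRNA, the usual route for delivering TALENs to zebrafish embryos by injection. Sequencing primers sited in CMV and the BGH region suggest a BGH polyadenylation signal downstream.

Because FokI cuts only as a dimer, this left monomer must be used with a matching right-side TALEN that binds the opposite strand across a spacer. The resulting double-strand break is repaired by error-prone end joining, producing indel mutations that disrupt gata2b. The construct belongs to a collection of TALENs made for targeted gene disruption in zebrafish.
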