>Addgene plasmid #41254 | TAL3080 | depositor partial sequence | sequence record 54893 | TAL3080 sequence 2430 bps
TCTAGAGCTAGCACCATGGACTACAAAGACCATGACGGTGATTATAAAGATCATGACATCGATTACAAGG
ATGACGATGACAAGATGGCCCCCAAGAAGAAGAGGAAGGTGGGCATTCACCGCGGGGTACCTATGGTGGA
CTTGAGGACACTCGGTTATTCGCAACAGCAACAGGAGAAAATCAAGCCTAAGGTCAGGAGCACCGTCGCG
CAACACCACGAGGCGCTTGTGGGGCATGGCTTCACTCATGCGCATATTGTCGCGCTTTCACAGCACCCTG
CGGCGCTTGGGACGGTGGCTGTCAAATACCAAGATATGATTGCGGCCCTGCCCGAAGCCACGCACGAGGC
AATTGTAGGGGTCGGTAAACAGTGGTCGGGAGCGCGAGCACTTGAGGCGCTGCTGACTGTGGCGGGTGAG
CTTAGGGGGCCTCCGCTCCAGCTCGACACCGGGCAGCTGCTGAAGATCGCGAAGAGAGGGGGAGTAACAG
CGGTAGAGGCAGTGCACGCCTGGCGCAATGCGCTCACCGGGGCCCCCTTGAACCTGACCCCAGACCAGGT
AGTCGCAATCGCGTCACATGACGGGGGAAAGCAAGCCCTGGAAACCGTGCAAAGGTTGTTGCCGGTCCTT
TGTCAAGACCACGGCCTTACACCGGAGCAAGTCGTGGCCATTGCAAGCAACATCGGTGGCAAACAGGCTC
TTGAGACGGTTCAGAGACTTCTCCCAGTTCTCTGTCAAGCCCACGGGCTGACTCCCGATCAAGTTGTAGC
GATTGCGTCGAACATTGGAGGGAAACAAGCATTGGAGACTGTCCAACGGCTCCTTCCCGTGTTGTGTCAA
GCCCACGGTTTGACGCCTGCACAAGTGGTCGCCATCGCCTCGAATGGCGGCGGTAAGCAGGCGCTGGAAA
CAGTACAGCGCCTGCTGCCTGTACTGTGCCAGGATCATGGACTGACCCCAGACCAGGTAGTCGCAATCGC
GAACAATAATGGGGGAAAGCAAGCCCTGGAAACCGTGCAAAGGTTGTTGCCGGTCCTTTGTCAAGACCAC
GGCCTTACACCGGAGCAAGTCGTGGCCATTGCAAGCAATGGGGGTGGCAAACAGGCTCTTGAGACGGTTC
AGAGACTTCTCCCAGTTCTCTGTCAAGCCCACGGGCTGACTCCCGATCAAGTTGTAGCGATTGCGAATAA
CAATGGAGGGAAACAAGCATTGGAGACTGTCCAACGGCTCCTTCCCGTGTTGTGTCAAGCCCACGGTTTG
ACGCCTGCACAAGTGGTCGCCATCGCCTCGAATGGCGGCGGTAAGCAGGCGCTGGAAACAGTACAGCGCC
TGCTGCCTGTACTGTGCCAGGATCATGGACTGACCCCAGACCAGGTAGTCGCAATCGCGTCACATGACGG
GGGAAAGCAAGCCCTGGAAACCGTGCAAAGGTTGTTGCCGGTCCTTTGTCAAGACCACGGCCTTACACCG
GAGCAAGTCGTGGCCATTGCAAATAATAACGGTGGCAAACAGGCTCTTGAGACGGTTCAGAGACTTCTCC
CAGTTCTCTGTCAAGCCCACGGGCTGACTCCCGATCAAGTTGTAGCGATTGCGTCGAACATTGGAGGGAA
ACAAGCATTGGAGACTGTCCAACGGCTCCTTCCCGTGTTGTGTCAAGCCCACGGTTTGACGCCTGCACAA
GTGGTCGCCATCGCCAGCCATGATGGCGGTAAGCAGGCGCTGGAAACAGTACAGCGCCTGCTGCCTGTAC
TGTGCCAGGATCATGGACTGACCCCAGACCAGGTAGTCGCAATCGCGTCACATGACGGGGGAAAGCAAGC
CCTGGAAACCGTGCAAAGGTTGTTGCCGGTCCTTTGTCAAGACCACGGCCTTACACCGGAGCAAGTCGTG
GCCATTGCAAGCAATGGGGGTGGCAAACAGGCTCTTGAGACGGTTCAGAGACTTCTCCCAGTTCTCTGTC
AAGCCCACGGGCTGACTCCCGATCAAGTTGTAGCGATTGCGTCGCATGACGGAGGGAAACAAGCATTGGA
GACTGTCCAACGGCTCCTTCCCGTGTTGTGTCAAGCCCACGGTTTGACGCCTGCACAAGTGGTCGCCATC
GCCTCCAATATTGGCGGTAAGCAGGCGCTGGAAACAGTACAGCGCCTGCTGCCTGTACTGTGCCAGGATC
ATGGACTGACACCCGAACAGGTGGTCGCCATTGCTTCCCACGACGGAGGACGGCCAGCCTTGGAGTCCAT
CGTAGCCCAATTGTCCAGGCCCGATCCCGCGTTGGCTGCGTTAACGAATGACCATCTGGTGGCGTTGGCA
TGTCTTGGTGGACGACCCGCGCTCGATGCAGTCAAAAAGGGTCTGCCTCATGCTCCCGCATTGATCAAAA
GAACCAACCGGCGGATTCCCGAGAGAACTTCCCATCGAGTCGCGGGATCC
