>Addgene plasmid #41254 | TAL3080 | addgene partial sequence | sequence record 56093 | JDS-TALEN-F 5'-TAGGGGTCGGTAAACAGTGG-3'
CGCTGCTGACTGTGGCGGGTGAGCTTAGGGGGCCTCCGCTCCAGCTCGACACCGGGCAGCTGCTGAAGAT
CGCGAAGAGAGGGGGAGTAACAGCGGTAGAGGCAGTGCACGCCTGGCGCAATGCGCTCACCGGGGCCCCC
TTGAACCTGACCCCAGACCAGGTAGTCGCAATCGCGTCACATGACGGGGGAAAGCAAGCCCTGGAAACCG
TGCAAAGGTTGTTGCCGGTCCTTTGTCAAGACCACGGCCTTACACCGGAGCAAGTCGTGGCCATTGCAAG
CAACATCGGTGGCAAACAGGCTCTTGAGACGGTTCAGAGACTTCTCCCAGTTCTCTGTCAAGCCCACGGG
CTGACTCCCGATCAAGTTGTAGCGATTGCGTCGAACATTGGAGGGAAACAAGCATTGGAGACTGTCCAAC
GGCTCCTTCCCGTGTTGTGTCAAGCCCACGGTTTGACGCCTGCACAAGTGGTCGCCATCGCCTCGAATGG
CGGCGGTAAGCAGGCGCTGGAAACAGTACAGCGCCTGCTGCCTGTACTGTGCCAGGATCATGGACTGACC
CCAGACCAGGTAGTCGCAATCGCGAACAATAATGGGGGAAAGCAAGCCCTGGAAACCGTGCAAAGGTTGT
TGCCGGTCCTTTGTCAAGACCACGGCCTTACACCGGAGCAAGTCGTGGCCATTGCAAGCAATGGGGGTGG
CAAACAGGCTCTTGAGACGGTTCAGAGACTTCTCCCAGTTCTCTGTCAAGCCCACGGGCTGACTCCCGAT
CAAGTTGTAGCGATTGCGAATAACAATGGAGGGAAACAAGCATTGGAGACTGTCCAACGGCTCCTTCCCG
TGTTGTGTCAAGCCCACGGTTTGACGCCTGCACAAGTGGTCGCCATCGCCTCGAATGGCGGCGG
